Addgene plasmid #81866: pDONR223_SPATA8_WT
Purpose: Gateway Donor vector containing SPATA8 , part of the Target Accelerator Plasmid Collection.
Depositing lab: Jesse Boehm & William Hahn & David Root. Depositing organization: Broad Institute. Publication: Systematic Functional Interrogation of Rare Cancer Variants Identifies Oncogenic Alleles. Kim E, Ilic N, Shrestha Y, Zou L, Kamburov A, Zhu C, Yang X, Lubonja R, Tran N, Nguyen C, Lawrence MS, Piccioni F, Bagul M, Doench JG, Chouinard CR, Wu X, Hogstrom L, Natoli T, Tamayo P, Horn H, Corsello SM, Lage K, Root DE, Subramanian A, Golub TR, Getz G, Boehm JS, Hahn WC. Cancer Discov. 2016 Jul;6(7):714-26. doi: 10.1158/2159-8290.CD-16-0160. Epub 2016 May 4. PubMed 27147599.
Backbone
  Vector backbone: pDONR223
  Backbone manufacturer: Invitrogen
  Backbone size w/o insert (bp): 2790
  Vector type: Gateway Entry vector
Growth in bacteria
  Bacterial resistance: Spectinomycin, 50 μg/mL
  Growth temperature: 37°C
  Growth strain: DH5alpha
  Copy number: High Copy
Gene/Insert
  Gene/Insert name: SPATA8
  Species: H. sapiens (human)
  Mutation: WT
  GenBank ID: NM_173499.4
  Entrez Gene: SPATA8 (a.k.a. SRG8)
  Promoter: None
  Cloning method: Gateway Cloning
  Sequencing primers: 5′ M13pUC-fwd; 3′ M13-Rev
Terms and licenses: Academic/Nonprofit Terms; Industry Terms: Not Available to Industry
Depositor comments: Closed state: stop codon immediately follows insert
How to cite: pDONR223_SPATA8_WT was a gift from Jesse Boehm & William Hahn & David Root (Addgene plasmid # 81866 ; http://n2t.net/addgene:81866 ; RRID:Addgene_81866)
