[The description below was written by a language model from this plasmid's Addgene catalogue record and pLannotate feature annotations shown in this document.]
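Description:
pDONR223_SPATA8_WT is a Gateway entry clone built on the Invitrogen pDONR223 backbone and carrying the wild-type open reading frame of human SPATA8 (also known as SRG8). It belongs to the Target Accelerator Plasmid Collection, a set of wild-type and variant ORF clones assembled for systematic functional testing of cancer-associated alleles. The plasmid is propagated in E. coli from a high-copy ColE1/pUC-type origin and is selected with spectinomycin through the aadA (SmR) aminoglycoside adenylyltransferase gene. That gene sits downstream of fragments of a class 1 integron Pc promoter and a gentamicin acetyltransferase remnant. The sequenced record is about 3.1 kb, consistent with a short insert in the roughly 2.8 kb backbone.

The SPATA8 coding sequence, annotated at about 315 nt, is flanked on both sides by attL-type recombination sites. The annotation software labels both as attL3, so the feature table does not distinguish the two. These sites allow LR Clonase-mediated transfer of the ORF into any compatible Gateway destination vector. No promoter drives the insert in this plasmid, as expected for an entry clone, so expression depends on the destination vector chosen. The clone is in the "closed" configuration, with a stop codon immediately after the ORF, so it yields native or N-terminally tagged protein but cannot be fused to C-terminal tags. Other backbone elements include a T7 promoter next to the downstream att site, rrnB T1 and T2 terminators that insulate the cloning region from read-through transcription, and small lacZα and lacI fragments. M13 forward and reverse primer sites flank the cassette for sequence verification.
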