Features (pLannotate 1.2.2; 12 found; start..end, strand, type, name):
     38..74      -  CDS            lacZα (fragment): LacZα fragment of β-galactosidase; lacZ fragment
     91..186     +  protein_bind   attL3: mutant version of attL; recombination site for the Gateway® LR reaction LR Clonase™
    192..506     +  CDS            SPATA8: SPAT8_HUMAN - Experimental evidence at protein level: Swiss-Prot protein existence level 1. From Homo sapiens (Human).
    514..609     -  protein_bind   attL3: mutant version of attL; recombination site for the Gateway® LR reaction LR Clonase™
    628..646     -  promoter       T7 promoter: promoter for bacteriophage T7 RNA polymerase
    836..859     +  promoter       Pc promoter (fragment): intI1 (promoter lies within the coding sequence); class 1 integron promoter
   1035..1091    +  CDS            GmR (fragment): gentamycin acetyltransferase; aacC1; confers resistance to gentamycin
   1098..1889    +  CDS            SmR: aminoglycoside adenylyltransferase (Murphy, 1985); aadA; confers resistance to spectinomycin and streptomycin
   1982..2570    +  rep_origin     ori: high-copy-number ColE1/pMB1/pBR322/pUC origin of replication
   2753..2845    +  CDS            lacI (fragment): lac repressor; lacI; The lac repressor binds to the lac operator to inhibit transcription in E. coli. This inhibition can be relieved by adding lactose or isopropyl-β-D-thiogalactopyranoside (IPTG).
   2900..2927    -  terminator     rrnB T2 terminator: transcription terminator T2 from the E. coli rrnB gene
   3059..3102    +  terminator     rrnB T1 terminator: Escherichia coli rrnB; transcription terminator T1 from the E. coli rrnB gene
>Addgene plasmid #81866 | pDONR223_SPATA8_WT | addgene full sequence | sequence record 168896 | Addgene NGS Result
GGCAGTTCCCTACTCTCGCGTTAACGCTAGCATGGATGTTTTCCCAGTCACGACGTTGTAAAACGACGGC
CAGTCTTAAGCTCGGGCCCCAAATAATGATTTTATTTTGACTGATAGTGACCTGTTCGTTGCAACAAATT
GATGAGCAATGCTTTTTTATAATGCCAACTTTGTACAAAAAAGTTGGCACCATGGCCCCGGCTGGGATGT
CAGGGGCCCAGGACAACTCCTGTCTCTACCAGGAAATTGCCCCCTCTTTTCAGAGGCTGCCTTGTCCTAG
AACCTCGTCGCGACATTTCTCAGAAGCCATGACATGTCCCTGCGGCTGGAGGCCTTTCAAGGGTGGCCCA
GGAGGCCTCAAGGGCCCGGTGTGGCCTGCAAAGGAAGAGAACAGCTGTTCTCACGGAAGGATCCAAAGGG
TTCAAAGGCGAAGGGTGCCATCTGCTTCCCCACTGATTCAGAAGATAAACAGGAGAAGTGTCCTGTTTCA
CCCATATTGCTGGTCCTGATTGCCAACTTTCTTGTACAAAGTTGGCATTATAAGAAAGCATTGCTTATCA
ATTTGTTGCAACGAACAGGTCACTATCAGTCAAAATAAAATCATTATTTGCCATCCAGCTGATATCCCCT
ATAGTGAGTCGTATTACATGGTCATAGCTGTTTCCTGGCAGCTCTGGCCCGTGTCTCAAAATCTCTGATG
TTACATTGCACAAGATAAAAATATATCATCATGCCTCCTCTAGACCAGCCAGGACAGAAATGCCTCGACT
TCGCTGCTACCCAAGGTTGCCGGGTGACGCACACCGTGGAAACGGATGAAGGCACGAACCCAGTGGACAT
AAGCCTGTTCGGTTCGTAAGCTGTAATGCAAGTAGCGTATGCGCTCACGCAACTGGTCCAGAACCTTGAC
CGAACGCAGCGGTGGTAACGGCGCAGTGGCGGTTTTCATGGCTTGTTATGACTGTTTTTTTGGGGTACAG
TCTATGCCTCGGGCATCCAAGCAGCAAGCGCGTTACGCCGTGGGTCGATGTTTGATGTTATGGAGCAGCA
ACGATGTTACGCAGCAGGGCAGTCGCCCTAAAACAAAGTTAAACATTATGAGGGAAGCGGTGATCGCCGA
AGTATCGACTCAACTATCAGAGGTAGTTGGCGTCATCGAGCGCCATCTCGAACCGACGTTGCTGGCCGTA
CATTTGTACGGCTCCGCAGTGGATGGCGGCCTGAAGCCACACAGTGATATTGATTTGCTGGTTACGGTGA
CCGTAAGGCTTGATGAAACAACGCGGCGAGCTTTGATCAACGACCTTTTGGAAACTTCGGCTTCCCCTGG
AGAGAGCGAGATTCTCCGCGCTGTAGAAGTCACCATTGTTGTGCACGACGACATCATTCCGTGGCGTTAT
CCAGCTAAGCGCGAACTGCAATTTGGAGAATGGCAGCGCAATGACATTCTTGCAGGTATCTTCGAGCCAG
CCACGATCGACATTGATCTGGCTATCTTGCTGACAAAAGCAAGAGAACATAGCGTTGCCTTGGTAGGTCC
AGCGGCGGAGGAACTCTTTGATCCGGTTCCTGAACAGGATCTATTTGAGGCGCTAAATGAAACCTTAACG
CTATGGAACTCGCCGCCCGACTGGGCTGGCGATGAGCGAAATGTAGTGCTTACGTTGTCCCGCATTTGGT
ACAGCGCAGTAACCGGCAAAATCGCGCCGAAGGATGTCGCTGCCGACTGGGCAATGGAGCGCCTGCCGGC
CCAGTATCAGCCCGTCATACTTGAAGCTAGACAGGCTTATCTTGGACAAGAAGAAGATCGCTTGGCCTCG
CGCGCAGATCAGTTGGAAGAATTTGTCCACTACGTGAAAGGCGAGATCACCAAGGTAGTCGGCAAATAAC
CCTCGAGCCACCCATGACCAAAATCCCTTAACGTGAGTTACGCGTCGTTCCACTGAGCGTCAGACCCCGT
AGAAAAGATCAAAGGATCTTCTTGAGATCCTTTTTTTCTGCGCGTAATCTGCTGCTTGCAAACAAAAAAA
CCACCGCTACCAGCGGTGGTTTGTTTGCCGGATCAAGAGCTACCAACTCTTTTTCCGAAGGTAACTGGCT
TCAGCAGAGCGCAGATACCAAATACTGTTCTTCTAGTGTAGCCGTAGTTAGGCCACCACTTCAAGAACTC
TGTAGCACCGCCTACATACCTCGCTCTGCTAATCCTGTTACCAGTGGCTGCTGCCAGTGGCGATAAGTCG
TGTCTTACCGGGTTGGACTCAAGACGATAGTTACCGGATAAGGCGCAGCGGTCGGGCTGAACGGGGGGTT
CGTGCACACAGCCCAGCTTGGAGCGAACGACCTACACCGAACTGAGATACCTACAGCGTGAGCTATGAGA
AAGCGCCACGCTTCCCGAAGGGAGAAAGGCGGACAGGTATCCGGTAAGCGGCAGGGTCGGAACAGGAGAG
CGCACGAGGGAGCTTCCAGGGGGAAACGCCTGGTATCTTTATAGTCCTGTCGGGTTTCGCCACCTCTGAC
TTGAGCGTCGATTTTTGTGATGCTCGTCAGGGGGGCGGAGCCTATGGAAAAACGCCAGCAACGCGGCCTT
TTTACGGTTCCTGGCCTTTTGCTGGCCTTTTGCTCACATGTTCTTTCCTGCGTTATCCCCTGATTCTGTG
GATAACCGTATTACCGCCTTTGAGTGAGCTGATACCGCTCGCCGCAGCCGAACGACCGAGCGCAGCGAGT
CAGTGAGCGAGGAAGCGGAAGAGCGCCCAATACGCAAACCGCCTCTCCCCGCGCGTTGGCCGATTCATTA
ATGCAGCTGGCACGACAGGTTTCCCGACTGGAAAGCGGGCAGTGAGCGCAACGCAATTAATACGCGTACC
GCTAGCCAGGAAGAGTTTGTAGAAACGCAAAAAGGCCATCCGTCAGGATGGCCTTCTGCTTAGTTTGATG
CCTGGCAGTTTATGGCGGGCGTCCTGCCCGCCACCCTCCGGGCCGTTGCTTCACAACGTTCAAATCCGCT
CCCGGCGGATTTGTCCTACTCAGGAGAGCGTTCACCGACAAACAACAGATAAAACGAAAGGCCCAGTCTT
CCGACTGAGCCTTTCGTTTTATTTGATGCCT
