>Addgene plasmid #81866 | pDONR223_SPATA8_WT | depositor partial sequence | sequence record 155185 | Insert sequence
ATGGCCCCGGCTGGGATGTCAGGGGCCCAGGACAACTCCTGTCTCTACCAGGAAATTGCCCCCTCTTTTC
AGAGGCTGCCTTGTCCTAGAACCTCGTCGCGACATTTCTCAGAAGCCATGACATGTCCCTGCGGCTGGAG
GCCTTTCAAGGGTGGCCCAGGAGGCCTCAAGGGCCCGGTGTGGCCTGCAAAGGAAGAGAACAGCTGTTCT
CACGGAAGGATCCAAAGGGTTCAAAGGCGAAGGGTGCCATCTGCTTCCCCACTGATTCAGAAGATAAACA
GGAGAAGTGTCCTGTTTCACCCATATTGCTGGTCC
